>Addgene plasmid #13118 | pc3XB-ZF19 | depositor full sequence | sequence record 7467 | Author sequence
GACGGATCGGGAGATCTCCCGATCCCCTATGGTGCACTCTCAGTACAATCTGCTCTGATGCCGCATAGTT
AAGCCAGTATCTGCTCCCTGCTTGTGTGTTGGAGGTCGCTGAGTAGTGCGCGAGCAAAATTTAAGCTACA
ACAAGGCAAGGCTTGACCGACAATTGCATGAAGAATCTGCTTAGGGTTAGGCGTTTTGCGCTGCTTCGCG
ATGTACGGGCCAGATATACGCGTTGACATTGATTATTGACTAGTTATTAATAGTAATCAATTACGGGGTC
ATTAGTTCATAGCCCATATATGGAGTTCCGCGTTACATAACTTACGGTAAATGGCCCGCCTGGCTGACCG
CCCAACGACCCCCGCCCATTGACGTCAATAATGACGTATGTTCCCATAGTAACGCCAATAGGGACTTTCC
ATTGACGTCAATGGGTGGAGTATTTACGGTAAACTGCCCACTTGGCAGTACATCAAGTGTATCATATGCC
AAGTACGCCCCCTATTGACGTCAATGACGGTAAATGGCCCGCCTGGCATTATGCCCAGTACATGACCTTA
TGGGACTTTCCTACTTGGCAGTACATCTACGTATTAGTCATCGCTATTACCATGGTGATGCGGTTTTGGC
AGTACATCAATGGGCGTGGATAGCGGTTTGACTCACGGGGATTTCCAAGTCTCCACCCCATTGACGTCAA
TGGGAGTTTGTTTTGGCACCAAAATCAACGGGACTTTCCAAAATGTCGTAACAACTCCGCCCCATTGACG
CAAATGGGCGGTAGGCGTGTACGGTGGGAGGTCTATATAAGCAGAGCTCTCTGGCTAACTAGAGAACCCA
CTGCTTACTGGCTTATCGAAATTAATACGACTCACTATAGGGAGACCCAAGCTGGCTAGCGTTTAAACGG
GCCCTCTAGACCCGGGGAGCGGCCATTTATGTGTACCTGGTCATACTGTGGGAAACGCTTCACAGATCGC
AGCAACCTGACACGTCACAAACGTACACACACCGGTGGATCCTCTGCACAGTAGTAAGCTTAAGTTTAAA
CCGCTGATCAGCCTCGACTGTGCCTTCTAGTTGCCAGCCATCTGTTGTTTGCCCCTCCCCCGTGCCTTCC
TTGACCCTGGAAGGTGCCACTCCCACTGTCCTTTCCTAATAAAATGAGGAAATTGCATCGCATTGTCTGA
GTAGGTGTCATTCTATTCTGGGGGGTGGGGTGGGGCAGGACAGCAAGGGGGAGGATTGGGAAGACAATAG
CAGGCATGCTGGGGATGCGGTGGGCTCTATGGCTTCTGAGGCGGAAAGAACCAGCTGGGGCTCTAGGGGG
TATCCCC
[124 nt withheld, positions 1338-1461]
C
[91 nt withheld, positions 1463-1553]
A
[49 nt withheld, positions 1555-1603]
CCTTTGACGTTGGAGTCCACGTTCTTT
[37 nt withheld, positions 1631-1667]
ACCCTATCTCGGTCTATTCTTTTGATTTATAAGGGATTTTGCCGATTTCGGCCTATTGGTTAAAAAATGA
GCTGATTTAACAAAAATTTAACGCGAATTAATTCTGTGGAATGTGTGTCAGTTAGGGTGTGGAAAGTCCC
CAGGCTCCCCAGCAGGCAGAAGTATGCAAAGCATGCATCTCAATTAGTCAGCAACCAGGTGTGGAAAGTC
CCCAGGCTCCCCAGCAGGCAGAAGTATGCAAAGCATGCATCTCAATTAGTCAGCAACCATAGTCCCGCCC
CTAACTCCGCCCATCCCGCCCCTAACTCCGCCCAGTTCCGCCCATTCTCCGCCCCATGGCTGACTAATTT
TTTTTATTTATGCAGAGGCCGAGGCCGCCTCTGCCTCTGAGCTATTCCAGAAGTAGTGAGGAGGCTTTTT
TGGAGGCCTAGGCTTTTGCAAAAAGCTCCCGGCCGGGAGCTTGTATATCCATTTTCGGATCTGATCAAGA
GACAGGATGAGGATCGTTTCGCATGATTGAACAAGATGGATTGCACGCAGGTTCTCCGGCCGCTTGGGTG
GAGAGGCTATTCGGCTATGACTGGGCACAACAGACAATCGGCTGCTCTGATGCCGCCGTGTTCCGGCTGT
CAGCGCAGGGGCGCCCGGTTCTTTTTGTCAAGACCGACCTGTCCGGTGCCCTGAATGAACTGCAGGACGA
GGCAGCGCGGCTATCGTGGCTGGCCACGACGGGCGTTCCTTGCGCAGCTGTGCTCGACGTTGTCACTGAA
GCGGGAAGGGACTGGCTGCTATTGGGCGAAGTGCCGGGGCAGGATCTCCTGTCATCTCACCTTGCTCCTG
CCGAGAAAGTATCCATCATGGCTGATGCAATGCGGCGGCTGCATACGCTTGATCCGGCTACCTGCCCATT
CGACCACCAAGCGAAACATCGCATCGAGCGAGCACGTACTCGGATGGAAGCCGGTCTTGTCGATCAGGAT
GATCTGGACGAAGAGCATCAGGGGCTCGCGCCAGCCGAACTGTTCGCCAGGCTCAAGGCGCGCATGCCCG
ACGGCGAGGATCTCGTCGTGACCCATGGCGATGCCTGCTTGCCGAATATCATGGTGGAAAATGGCCGCTT
TTCTGGATTCATCGACTGTGGCCGGCTGGGTGTGGCGGACCGCTATCAGGACATAGCGTTGGCTACCCGT
GATATTGCTGAAGAGCTTGGCGGCGAATGGGCTGACCGCTTCCTCGTGCTTTACGGTATCGCCGCTCCCG
ATTCGCAGCGCATCGCCTTCTATCGCCTTCTTGACGAGTTCTTCTGAGCGGGACTCTGGGGTTCGAAATG
ACCGACCAAGCGACGCCCAACCTGCCATCACGAGATTTCGATTCCACCGCCGCCTTCTATGAAAGGTTGG
GCTTCGGAATCGTTTTCCGGGACGCCGGCTGGATGATCCTCCAGCGCGGGGATCTCATGCTGGAGTTCTT
CGCCCACCCCAACTTGTTTATTGCAGCTTATAATGGTTACAAATAAAGCAATAGCATCACAAATTTCACA
AATAAAGCATTTTTTTCACTGCATTCTAGTTGTGGTTTGTCCAAACTCATCAATGTATCTTATCATGTCT
GTATACCGTCGACCTCTAGCTAGAGCTTGGCGTAATCATGGTCATAGCTGTTTCCTGTGTGAAATTGTTA
TCCGCTCACAATTCCACACAACATACGAGCCGGAAGCATAAAGTGTAAAGCCTGGGGTGCCTAATGAGTG
AGCTAACTCACATTAATTGCGTTGCGCTCACTGCCCGCTTTCCAGTCGGGAAACCTGTCGTGCCAGCTGC
ATTAATGAATCGGCCAACGCGCGGGGAGAGGCGGTTTGCGTATTGGGCGCTCTTCCGCTTCCTCGCTCAC
TGACTCGCTGCGCTCGGTCGTTCGGCTGCGGCGAGCGGTATCAGCTCACTCAAAGGCGGTAATACGGTTA
TCCACAGAATCAGGGGATAACGCAGGAAAGAACATGTGAGCAAAAGGCCAGCAAAAGGCCAGGAACCGTA
AAAAGGCCGCGTTGCTGGCGTTTTTCCATAGGCTCCGCCCCCCTGACGAGCATCACAAAAATCGACGCTC
AAGTCAGAGGTGGCGAAACCCGACAGGACTATAAAGATACCAGGCGTTTCCCCCTGGAAGCTCCCTCGTG
CGCTCTCCTGTTCCGACCCTGCCGCTTACCGGATACCTGTCCGCCTTTCTCCCTTCGGGAAGCGTGGCGC
TTTCTCATAGCTCACGCTGTAGGTATCTCAGTTCGGTGTAGGTCGTTCGCTCCAAGCTGGGCTGTGTGCA
CGAACCCCCCGTTCAGCCCGACCGCTGCGCCTTATCCGGTAACTATCGTCTTGAGTCCAACCCGGTAAGA
CACGACTTATCGCCACTGGCAGCAGCCACTGGTAACAGGATTAGCAGAGCGAGGTATGTAGGCGGTGCTA
CAGAGTTCTTGAAGTGGTGGCCTAACTACGGCTACACTAGAAGAACAGTATTTGGTATCTGCGCTCTGCT
GAAGCCAGTTACCTTCGGAAAAAGAGTTGGTAGCTCTTGATCCGGCAAACAAACCACCGCTGGTAGCGGT
TTTTTTGTTTGCAAGCAGCAGATTACGCGCAGAAAAAAAGGATCTCAAGAAGATCCTTTGATCTTTTCTA
CGGGGTCTGACGCTCAGTGGAACGAAAACTCACGTTAAGGGATTTTGGTCATGAGATTATCAAAAAGGAT
CTTCACCTAGATCCTTTTAAATTAAAAATGAAGTTTTAAATCAATCTAAAGTATATATGAGTAAACTTGG
TCTGACAGTTACCAATGCTTAATCAGTGAGGCACCTATCTCAGCGATCTGTCTATTTCGTTCATCCATAG
TTGCCTGACTCCCCGTCGTGTAGATAACTACGATACGGGAGGGCTTACCATCTGGCCCCAGTGCTGCAAT
GATACCGCGAGACCCACGCTCACCGGCTCCAGATTTATCAGCAATAAACCAGCCAGCCGGAAGGGCCGAG
CGCAGAAGTGGTCCTGCAACTTTATCCGCCTCCATCCAGTCTATTAATTGTTGCCGGGAAGCTAGAGTAA
GTAGTTCGCCAGTTAATAGTTTGCGCAACGTTGTTGCCATTGCTACAGGCATCGTGGTGTCACGCTCGTC
GTTTGGTATGGCTTCATTCAGCTCCGGTTCCCAACGATCAAGGCGAGTTACATGATCCCCCATGTTGTGC
AAAAAAGCGGTTAGCTCCTTCGGTCCTCCGATCGTTGTCAGAAGTAAGTTGGCCGCAGTGTTATCACTCA
TGGTTATGGCAGCACTGCATAATTCTCTTACTGTCATGCCATCCGTAAGATGCTTTTCTGTGACTGGTGA
GTACTCAACCAAGTCATTCTGAGAATAGTGTATGCGGCGACCGAGTTGCTCTTGCCCGGCGTCAATACGG
GATAATACCGCGCCACATAGCAGAACTTTAAAAGTGCTCATCATTGGAAAACGTTCTTCGGGGCGAAAAC
TCTCAAGGATCTTACCGCTGTTGAGATCCAGTTCGATGTAACCCACTCGTGCACCCAACTGATCTTCAGC
ATCTTTTACTTTCACCAGCGTTTCTGGGTGAGCAAAAACAGGAAGGCAAAATGCCGCAAAAAAGGGAATA
AGGGCGACACGGAAATGTTGAATACTCATACTCTTCCTTTTTCAATATTATTGAAGCATTTATCAGGGTT
ATTGTCTCATGAGCGGATACATATTTGAATGTATTTAGAAAAATAAACAAATAGGGGTTCCGCGCACATT
TCCCCGAAAAGTGCCACCTGACGTC
Features (pLannotate 1.2.2; 20 found; start..end, strand, type, name):
     28..80      -  misc_feature   bom (fragment): basis of mobility region from pBR322
    235..614     +  enhancer       CMV enhancer: human cytomegalovirus immediate early enhancer
    615..818     +  promoter       CMV promoter: human cytomegalovirus (CMV) immediate early promoter
    814..847     +  LTR            5' LTR (truncated) (fragment): truncated 5' long terminal repeat (LTR) from HIV-1
    863..881     +  promoter       T7 promoter: promoter for bacteriophage T7 RNA polymerase
    921..1013    +  CDS            ZSCAN21 (fragment): ZSC21_HUMAN - Also known as ZFP38, ZNF38. Experimental evidence at protein level: Swiss-Prot protein existence level 1. Strong transcriptional activator (By similarity). Plays an important role in spermatogenesis; essential for the progression of meiotic prophase I in spermatocytes (By similarity). From Homo sapiens (Human).
   1068..1292    +  polyA_signal   bGH poly(A) signal: bovine growth hormone polyadenylation signal
   1296..1317    +  promoter       SV40 promoter (fragment): SV40 enhancer and early promoter
   1338..1766    +  rep_origin     f1 ori (sequence partly withheld): f1 bacteriophage origin of replication; arrow indicates direction of (+) strand synthesis
   1780..2109    +  promoter       SV40 promoter: SV40 enhancer and early promoter
   2180..2971    +  CDS            neo: KKA2_KLEPN - Also known as kan, nptII. Experimental evidence at protein level: Swiss-Prot protein existence level 1. Resistance to kanamycin, neomycin, paromomycin, ribostamycin, butirosin and gentamicin B. From Klebsiella pneumoniae.
   2995..3153    +  CDS            ble (fragment): BLE_KLEPN - Experimental evidence at protein level: Swiss-Prot protein existence level 1. Binding protein with a strong affinity to the bleomycin family of antibiotics. Binds to CL990; an antimitotic-antibiotic compound. From Klebsiella pneumoniae.
   3148..3269    +  polyA_signal   SV40 poly(A) signal: SV40 polyadenylation signal
   3342..3358    -  protein_bind   lac operator: The lac repressor binds to the lac operator to inhibit transcription in E. coli. This inhibition can be relieved by adding lactose or isopropyl-β-D-thiogalactopyranoside (IPTG). lac repressor encoded by lacI
   3366..3396    -  promoter       lac promoter: promoter for the E. coli lac operon
   3411..3432    -  protein_bind   CAP binding site: CAP binding activates transcription in the presence of cAMP. E. coli catabolite activator protein
   3445..3537    -  CDS            lacI (fragment): lac repressor; lacI; The lac repressor binds to the lac operator to inhibit transcription in E. coli. This inhibition can be relieved by adding lactose or isopropyl-β-D-thiogalactopyranoside (IPTG).
   3720..4305    -  rep_origin     ori: high-copy-number ColE1/pMB1/pBR322/pUC origin of replication
   4476..5336    -  CDS            AmpR: β-lactamase; bla; confers resistance to ampicillin, carbenicillin, and related antibiotics
   5337..5441    -  promoter       AmpR promoter: bla
