[The description below was written by a language model from this plasmid's Addgene catalogue record and pLannotate feature annotations shown in this document.]
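Description:
pc3XB-ZF19 is a mammalian expression-type plasmid built on pc3XB, a modified version of pcDNA3, and serves as an archival module carrier in the Zinc Finger Consortium Modular Assembly Kit v1.0. It is propagated in E. coli at high copy from a ColE1/pUC-type origin with ampicillin selection through the β-lactamase gene. It also carries an f1 origin, which allows single-stranded DNA production. For mammalian cells, an SV40 early promoter drives a neomycin phosphotransferase gene terminated by an SV40 polyadenylation signal, permitting G418 selection.

The payload is a roughly 90 bp insert encoding a single C2H2 zinc finger, ZF19, cloned between XbaI and BamHI sites that both remain intact. According to the depositor, this finger comes from the Sangamo module set and recognises the DNA triplet GAC. The automated annotation labels the insert as a fragment of human ZSCAN21. This most likely reflects general sequence similarity among zinc finger domains rather than the true origin of the module. The short hits called as an HIV-1 LTR fragment, a ble fragment and a lacI fragment also look like backbone remnants or annotation artefacts rather than functional parts. The insert sits downstream of the CMV enhancer/promoter and a T7 promoter, which also provides a sequencing primer site, and upstream of the bovine growth hormone polyadenylation signal.

A single finger is not a functional DNA-binding protein for targeting purposes. The plasmid instead supplies one building block that can be excised through the retained flanking sites and joined with other fingers into multi-finger arrays. These arrays are then used to engineer zinc finger nucleases by modular assembly.
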