Addgene plasmid #13118: pc3XB-ZF19
Depositing lab: Keith Joung. Depositing organization: Massachusetts General Hospital. Publication: Standardized reagents and protocols for engineering zinc finger nucleases by modular assembly. Wright DA, Thibodeau-Beganny S, Sander JD, Winfrey RJ, Hirsh AS, Eichtinger M, Fu F, Porteus MH, Dobbs D, Voytas DF, Joung JK. Nat Protoc. 2006;1(3):1637-52. doi: 10.1038/nprot.2006.259 PubMed 17406455.
Backbone
  Vector backbone: pc3XB
  Backbone manufacturer: Modified Invitrogen pcDNA3
  Backbone size w/o insert (bp): 5400
  Vector type: Mammalian Expression
  Selectable markers: Neomycin (select with G418)
Growth in bacteria
  Bacterial resistance: Ampicillin, 100 μg/mL
  Growth temperature: 37°C
  Growth strain: XL1 Blue
  Copy number: High Copy
Gene/Insert
  Gene/Insert name: ZF19
  Insert size (bp): 90
  Cloning method: Restriction Enzyme; 5′ cloning site XbaI (not destroyed); 3′ cloning site BamHI (not destroyed)
  Sequencing primers: 5′ T7
Terms and licenses: Academic/Nonprofit Terms; Industry Terms: Not Available to Industry
Depositor comments: Part of the Zinc Finger Consortium Modular Assembly Kit v1.0. Finger protein sequence: PGERPFMCTWSYCGKRFTDRSNLTRHKRTH. Target DNA sequence: GAC. This zinc finger is derived from the Sangamo module set.
How to cite: pc3XB-ZF19 was a gift from Keith Joung (Addgene plasmid # 13118 ; http://n2t.net/addgene:13118 ; RRID:Addgene_13118)
