>Addgene plasmid #13118 | pc3XB-ZF19 | addgene partial sequence | sequence record 19502 | CMV-F 5'-CGCAAATGGGCGGTAGGCGTG-3'
AGCTCTCTGGCTAACTAGAGAACCCACTGCTTACTGGCTTATCGAAATTAATACGACTCACTATAGGGAG
ACCCAAGCTGGCTAGCGTTTAAACGGGCCCTCTAGACCCGGGGAGCGGCCATTTATGTGTACCTGGTCAT
ACTGTGGGAAACGCTTCACAGATCGCAGCAACCTGACACGTCACAAACGTACACACACCGGTGGATCCTC
TGCACAGTAGTAAGCTTAAGTTTAAACCGCTGATCAGCCTCGACTGTGCCTTCTAGTTGCCAGCCATCTG
TTGTTTGCCCCTCCCCCGTGCCTTCCTTGACCCTGGAAGGTGCCACTCCCACTGTCCTTTCCTAATAAAA
TGAGGAAATTGCATCGCATTGTCTGAGTAGGTGTCATTCTATTCTGGGGGGTGGGGTGGGGCAGGACAGC
AAGGGGGAGGATTGGGAAGACAATAGCAGGCATGCTGGGGATGCGGTGGGCTCTATGGCTTCTGAGGCGG
AAAGAACCAGCTGGGGCTCTAGGGGGTATCCCC
[124 nt withheld, positions 524-647]
C
[45 nt withheld, positions 649-693]
GTCCGATTTAGTGC
